Addgene plasmid #79164: pCOLA-T7-WspR:D70E
Purpose: Expresses constitutively active WspR D70E under a T7 promoter
Depositing lab: Ming Hammond. Depositing organization: University of California, Berkeley. Publication: Next-generation RNA-based fluorescent biosensors enable anaerobic detection of cyclic di-GMP. Wang XC, Wilson SC, Hammond MC. Nucleic Acids Res. 2016 Jul 5. pii: gkw580. 10.1093/nar/gkw580 PubMed 27382070.
Backbone
  Vector backbone: pCOLADuet
  Backbone manufacturer: Novagen
  Backbone size w/o insert (bp): 3719
  Total vector size (bp): 4709
  Vector type: Bacterial Expression
Growth in bacteria
  Bacterial resistance: Kanamycin, 50 μg/mL
  Growth temperature: 37°C
  Growth strain: DH5alpha
  Copy number: Low Copy
Gene/Insert
  Gene/Insert name: WspR
  Species: P. areuginosa
  Insert size (bp): 1041
  Mutation: D70E
  GenBank ID: NC_002516.2
  Entrez Gene: wspR (a.k.a. PA3702)
  Promoter: T7
  Cloning method: Restriction Enzyme; 5′ cloning site NdeI (not destroyed); 3′ cloning site XhoI (not destroyed)
  Sequencing primers: 5′ ttgtacacggccgcataatc; 3′ gctagttattgctcagcgg
Terms and licenses: Academic/Nonprofit Terms; Industry Terms: Not Available to Industry
Depositor comments: Please note that the WspR insert in this plasmid contains a P342S mutation compared to GenBank reference sequence NC_002516.2. This change was not intentional, and may have resulted from a PCR amplification error. The depositing lab has used this exact construct and the plasmid functions as described in the publication.
How to cite: pCOLA-T7-WspR:D70E was a gift from Ming Hammond (Addgene plasmid # 79164 ; http://n2t.net/addgene:79164 ; RRID:Addgene_79164)
