[The description below was written by a language model from this plasmid's Addgene catalogue record and pLannotate feature annotations shown in this document.]
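Description:
pCOLA-T7-WspR:D70E is a 4.7 kb bacterial expression plasmid built on the Novagen pCOLADuet backbone. It replicates in E. coli from the ColA origin at low copy number and is selected with kanamycin through an aph(3')-Ia resistance gene. Because the ColA origin is compatible with other common replicons, the plasmid can be maintained alongside a second plasmid in the same cell. The backbone carries lacI under its own promoter. It also retains the Duet architecture of two T7 promoter/lac operator units, the first followed by a T7 gene 10 ribosome binding site, with a single T7 terminator downstream. Expression therefore requires a host supplying T7 RNA polymerase and is repressed by LacI until relieved by IPTG or lactose.

The insert is wspR (PA3702) from Pseudomonas aeruginosa, about 1 kb, cloned between NdeI and XhoI. The annotation tool did not label the gene itself. However, the unannotated gap between the second T7 promoter/lac operator and the S-tag fragment matches its expected size and position, which suggests it sits in the second cloning site. The table does not show whether the downstream S-tag and short tag fragments are fused to the protein. The gene carries the D70E substitution, which the record describes as making WspR constitutively active. WspR is generally known as a diguanylate cyclase that synthesises cyclic di-GMP. The depositor also notes an unintended P342S change relative to the reference genome, probably a PCR error, and reports that the construct still works as published.

The associated publication concerns RNA-based fluorescent biosensors for cyclic di-GMP, so the plasmid's likely role is to raise intracellular cyclic di-GMP in E. coli for testing such sensors, though the record does not say so explicitly.
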