Features (pLannotate 1.2.2; 17 found; start..end, strand, type, name):
      3..27      +  protein_bind   lac operator: The lac repressor binds to the lac operator to inhibit transcription in E. coli. This inhibition can be relieved by adding lactose or isopropyl-β-D-thiogalactopyranoside (IPTG). lac repressor encoded by lacI
     42..64      +  RBS            RBS: efficient ribosome binding site from bacteriophage T7 gene 10 (Olins and Rangwala, 1989)
    214..232     +  promoter       T7 promoter: promoter for bacteriophage T7 RNA polymerase
    233..257     +  protein_bind   lac operator: The lac repressor binds to the lac operator to inhibit transcription in E. coli. This inhibition can be relieved by adding lactose or isopropyl-β-D-thiogalactopyranoside (IPTG). lac repressor encoded by lacI
   1356..1397    +  CDS            S-Tag (fragment): affinity and epitope tag derived from pancreatic ribonuclease A
   1427..1444    +  CDS            SET1 (fragment): solubility-enhancement tag derived from T7 phage gene 10B
   1452..1499    +  terminator     T7 terminator: transcription terminator for bacteriophage T7 RNA polymerase
   1663..1720    +  promoter       AmpR promoter (fragment): bla
   1729..2544    -  CDS            KanR: aminoglycoside phosphotransferase; aph(3')-Ia; confers resistance to kanamycin in bacteria or G418 (Geneticin®) in eukaryotes
   2545..2636    -  promoter       AmpR promoter: bla
   2654..3289    -  rep_origin     ColA ori: Plasmids containing the ColA origin of replication can be propagated in E. coli cells that contain additional plasmids with compatible origins.
   3374..3438    -  CDS            TcR (fragment): tetracycline efflux protein; tet; confers resistance to tetracycline
   3453..3474    -  protein_bind   CAP binding site: CAP binding activates transcription in the presence of cAMP. E. coli catabolite activator protein
   3487..4569    -  CDS            lacI: lac repressor; lacI; The lac repressor binds to the lac operator to inhibit transcription in E. coli. This inhibition can be relieved by adding lactose or isopropyl-β-D-thiogalactopyranoside (IPTG).
   4570..4647    -  promoter       lacI promoter: lacI
   4655..4690    -  CDS            TcR (fragment): tetracycline efflux protein; tet; confers resistance to tetracycline
   4693..2       +  promoter       T7 promoter (across the origin): promoter for bacteriophage T7 RNA polymerase
>Addgene plasmid #79164 | pCOLA-T7-WspR:D70E | addgene full sequence | sequence record 199555 | Addgene NGS Result
GGGGAATTGTGAGCGGATAACAATTCCCCTGTAGAAATAATTTTGTTTAACTTTAATAAGGAGATATACC
ATGGGCAGCAGCCATCACCATCATCACCACAGCCAGGATCCGAATTCGAGCTCGGCGCGCCTGCAGGTCG
ACAAGCTTGCGGCCGCATAATGCTTAAGTCGAACAGAAAGTAATCGTATTGTACACGGCCGCATAATCGA
AATTAATACGACTCACTATAGGGGAATTGTGAGCGGATAACAATTCCCCATCTTAGTATATTAGTTAAGT
ATAAGAAGGAGATATACATATGCACAACCCTCATGAGAGCAAGACCGACCTGGGCGCCCCTCTGGACGGC
GCGGTCATGGTACTGCTTGTCGATGATCAGGCCATGATCGGAGAGGCTGTGCGTCGCTCACTGGCGAGCG
AGGCGGGCATCGACTTCCATTTCTGTTCCGATCCGCAGCAGGCGGTGGCGGTGGCCAACCAGATCAAGCC
GACGGTGATCCTCCAGGAACTGGTGATGCCCGGCGTCGACGGCCTCACGCTGCTCGCTGCCTACCGCGGC
AACCCGGCGACCCGCGACATCCCGATCATCGTCCTGTCGACCAAGGAAGAGCCGACGGTGAAGAGCGCGG
CGTTCGCCGCCGGCGCCAACGACTACCTGGTCAAGCTGCCGGACGCCATCGAGCTGGTGGCGCGGATCCG
CTACCACTCGCGTTCGTACATCGCCCTGCAGCAACGCGACGAGGCCTATCGGGCGCTGCGCGAGAGCCAG
CAGCAGTTGCTGGAGACCAACCTGGTGCTGCAGCGGCTGATGAACTCCGACGGCCTGACCGGGCTCTCCA
ACCGTCGTCACTTCGACGAATACCTGGAGATGGAGTGGCGCCGCTCGCTGCGCGAGCAGTCGCAACTGTC
GCTGCTGATGATCGACGTGGACTATTTCAAGAGCTACAACGACACCTTCGGCCACGTCGCCGGCGACGAG
GCCCTGCGCCAGGTCGCCGGGGCCATCCGCGAGGGCTGCAGTCGCTCCTCGGACCTGGCGGCTCGGTACG
GCGGCGAGGAGTTCGCCATGGTCCTCCCGGGCACCTCGCCGGGCGGCGCACGGTTGCTGGCGGAGAAGGT
CCGGCGCACGGTGGAGAGCCTGCAGATCAGCCACGACCAGCCACGCCCGGGCTCGCACCTGACCGTCAGC
ATCGGCGTCAGCACCCTGGTGCCGGGCGGCGGCGGGCAAACCTTCCGGGTTCTCATCGAGATGGCCGACC
AGGCGCTCTACCAGGCCAAGAACAATGGTCGCAACCAGGTGGGCCTGATGGAACAGCCGGTGTCGCCGGC
CCCGGCGGGCTGACTCGAGTCTGGTAAAGAAACCGCTGCTGCGAAATTTGAACGCCAGCACATGGACTCG
TCTACTAGCGCAGCTTAATTAACCTAGGCTGCTGCCACCGCTGAGCAATAACTAGCATAACCCCTTGGGG
CCTCTAAACGGGTCTTGAGGGGTTTTTTGCTGAAACCTCAGGCATTTGAGAAGCACACGGTCACACTGCT
TCCGGTAGTCAATAAACCGGTAAACCAGCAATAGACATAAGCGGCTATTTAACGACCCTGCCCTGAACCG
ACGACAAGCTGACGACCGGGTCTCCGCAAGTGGCACTTTTCGGGGAAATGTGCGCGGAACCCCTATTTGT
TTATTTTTCTAAATACATTCAAATATGTATCCGCTCATGAATTAATTCTTAGAAAAACTCATCGAGCATC
AAATGAAACTGCAATTTATTCATATCAGGATTATCAATACCATATTTTTGAAAAAGCCGTTTCTGTAATG
AAGGAGAAAACTCACCGAGGCAGTTCCATAGGATGGCAAGATCCTGGTATCGGTCTGCAATTCCGACTCG
TCCAACATCAATACAACCTATTAATTTCCCCTCGTCAAAAATAAGGTTATCAAGTGAGAAATCACCATGA
GTGACGACTGAATCCGGTGAGAATGGCAAAAGTTTATGCATTTCTTTCCAGACTTGTTCAACAGGCCAGC
CATTACGCTCGTCATCAAAATCACTCGCATCAACCAAACCGTTATTCATTCGTGATTGCGCCTGAGCGAG
ACGAAATACGCGGTCGCTGTTAAAAGGACAATTACAAACAGGAATCGAATGCAACCGGCGCAGGAACACT
GCCAGCGCATCAACAATATTTTCACCTGAATCAGGATATTCTTCTAATACCTGGAATGCTGTTTTCCCGG
GGATCGCAGTGGTGAGTAACCATGCATCATCAGGAGTACGGATAAAATGCTTGATGGTCGGAAGAGGCAT
AAATTCCGTCAGCCAGTTTAGTCTGACCATCTCATCTGTAACATCATTGGCAACGCTACCTTTGCCATGT
TTCAGAAACAACTCTGGCGCATCGGGCTTCCCATACAATCGATAGATTGTCGCACCTGATTGCCCGACAT
TATCGCGAGCCCATTTATACCCATATAAATCAGCATCCATGTTGGAATTTAATCGCGGCCTAGAGCAAGA
CGTTTCCCGTTGAATATGGCTCATACTCTTCCTTTTTCAATATTATTGAAGCATTTATCAGGGTTATTGT
CTCATGAGCGGATACATATTTGAATGTATTTAGAAAAATAAACAAATAGGCATGCTAGCGCAGAAACGTC
CTAGAAGATGCCAGGAGGATACTTAGCAGAGAGACAATAAGGCCGGAGCGAAGCCGTTTTTCCATAGGCT
CCGCCCCCCTGACGAACATCACGAAATCTGACGCTCAAATCAGTGGTGGCGAAACCCGACAGGACTATAA
AGATACCAGGCGTTTCCCCCTGATGGCTCCCTCTTGCGCTCTCCTGTTCCCGTCCTGCGGCGTCCGTGTT
GTGGTGGAGGCTTTACCCAAATCACCACGTCCCGTTCCGTGTAGACAGTTCGCTCCAAGCTGGGCTGTGT
GCAAGAACCCCCCGTTCAGCCCGACTGCTGCGCCTTATCCGGTAACTATCATCTTGAGTCCAACCCGGAA
AGACACGACAAAACGCCACTGGCAGCAGCCATTGGTAACTGAGAATTAGTGGATTTAGATATCGAGAGTC
TTGAAGTGGTGGCCTAACAGAGGCTACACTGAAAGGACAGTATTTGGTATCTGCGCTCCACTAAAGCCAG
TTACCAGGTTAAGCAGTTCCCCAACTGACTTAACCTTCGATCAAACCGCCTCCCCAGGCGGTTTTTTCGT
TTACAGAGCAGGAGATTACGACGATCGTAAAAGGATCTCAAGAAGATCCTTTACGGATTCCCGACACCAT
CACTCTAGATTTCAGTGCAATTTATCTCTTCAAATGTAGCACCTGAAGTCAGCCCCATACGATATAAGTT
GTAATTCTCATGTTAGTCATGCCCCGCGCCCACCGGAAGGAGCTGACTGGGTTGAAGGCTCTCAAGGGCA
TCGGTCGAGATCCCGGTGCCTAATGAGTGAGCTAACTTACATTAATTGCGTTGCGCTCACTGCCCGCTTT
CCAGTCGGGAAACCTGTCGTGCCAGCTGCATTAATGAATCGGCCAACGCGCGGGGAGAGGCGGTTTGCGT
ATTGGGCGCCAGGGTGGTTTTTCTTTTCACCAGTGAGACGGGCAACAGCTGATTGCCCTTCACCGCCTGG
CCCTGAGAGAGTTGCAGCAAGCGGTCCACGCTGGTTTGCCCCAGCAGGCGAAAATCCTGTTTGATGGTGG
TTAACGGCGGGATATAACATGAGCTGTCTTCGGTATCGTCGTATCCCACTACCGAGATGTCCGCACCAAC
GCGCAGCCCGGACTCGGTAATGGCGCGCATTGCGCCCAGCGCCATCTGATCGTTGGCAACCAGCATCGCA
GTGGGAACGATGCCCTCATTCAGCATTTGCATGGTTTGTTGAAAACCGGACATGGCACTCCAGTCGCCTT
CCCGTTCCGCTATCGGCTGAATTTGATTGCGAGTGAGATATTTATGCCAGCCAGCCAGACGCAGACGCGC
CGAGACAGAACTTAATGGGCCCGCTAACAGCGCGATTTGCTGGTGACCCAATGCGACCAGATGCTCCACG
CCCAGTCGCGTACCGTCTTCATGGGAGAAAATAATACTGTTGATGGGTGTCTGGTCAGAGACATCAAGAA
ATAACGCCGGAACATTAGTGCAGGCAGCTTCCACAGCAATGGCATCCTGGTCATCCAGCGGATAGTTAAT
GATCAGCCCACTGACGCGTTGCGCGAGAAGATTGTGCACCGCCGCTTTACAGGCTTCGACGCCGCTTCGT
TCTACCATCGACACCACCACGCTGGCACCCAGTTGATCGGCGCGAGATTTAATCGCCGCGACAATTTGCG
ACGGCGCGTGCAGGGCCAGACTGGAGGTGGCAACGCCAATCAGCAACGACTGTTTGCCCGCCAGTTGTTG
TGCCACGCGGTTGGGAATGTAATTCAGCTCCGCCATCGCCGCTTCCACTTTTTCCCGCGTTTTCGCAGAA
ACGTGGCTGGCCTGGTTCACCACGCGGGAAACGGTCTGATAAGAGACACCGGCATACTCTGCGACATCGT
ATAACGTTACTGGTTTCACATTCACCACCCTGAATTGACTCTCTTCCGGGCGCTATCATGCCATACCGCG
AAAGGTTTTGCGCCATTCGATGGTGTCCGGGATCTCGACGCTCTCCCTTATGCGACTCCTGCATTAGGAA
ATTAATACGACTCACTATA
