>Addgene plasmid #79164 | pCOLA-T7-WspR:D70E | addgene partial sequence | sequence record 153491 | LacI-R 5'-GGCATACTCTGCGACATCGT-3'
TGAATTGACTCTCTTCCGGGCGCTATCATGCCATACCGCGAAAGGTTTTGCGCCATTCGATGGTGTCCGG
GATCTCGACGCTCTCCCTTATGCGACTCCTGCATTAGGAAATTAATACGACTCACTATAGGGGAATTGTG
AGCGGATAACAATTCCCCTGTAGAAATAATTTTGTTTAACTTTAATAAGGAGATATACCATGGGCAGCAG
CCATCACCATCATCACCACAGCCAGGATCCGAATTCGAGCTCGGCGCGCCTGCAGGTCGACAAGCTTGCG
GCCGCATAATGCTTAAGTCGAACAGAAAGTAATCGTATTGTACACGGCCGCATAATCGAAATTAATACGA
CTCACTATAGGGGAATTGTGAGCGGATAACAATTCCCCATCTTAGTATATTAGTTAAGTATAAGAAGGAG
ATATACATATGCACAACCCTCATGAGAGCAAGACCGACCTGGGCGCCCCTCTGGACGGCGCGGTCATGGT
ACTGCTTGTCGATGATCAGGCCATGATCGGAGAGGCTGTGCGTCGCTCACTGGCGAGCGAGGCGGGCATC
GACTTCCATTTCTGTTCCGATCCGCAGCAGGCGGTGGCGGTGGCCAACCAGATCAAGCCGACGGTGATCC
TCCAGGAACTGGTGATGCCCGGCGTCGACGGCCTCACGCTGCTCGCTGCCTACCGCGGCAACCCGGCGAC
CCGCGACATCCCGATCATCGTCCTGTCGACCAAGGAAGAGCCGACGGTGAAGAGCGCGGCGTTCGCCGCC
GGCGCCAACGACTACCTGGTCAAGCTGCCGGACGCCATCGAGCTGGTGG
